Addgene plasmid #152917: pGBW-m4133592
Purpose: Mammalian expression plasmid for SARS-CoV-2 nsp4
Depositing lab: Ginkgo Bioworks & Benjie Chen. Depositing organization: Ginkgo Bioworks.
Backbone
  Vector backbone: pTwist_CMV_Hygro_6
  Backbone size w/o insert (bp): 6525
  Vector type: Mammalian Expression
  Selectable markers: Hygromycin
Growth in bacteria
  Bacterial resistance: Ampicillin, 100 μg/mL
  Growth temperature: 37°C
  Growth strain: DH5alpha
  Copy number: High Copy
Gene/Insert
  Gene/Insert name: SARS-CoV-2 nsp4
  Species: Severe acute respiratory syndrome coronavirus 2
  Insert size (bp): 1493
  Mutation: wt
  Entrez Gene: ORF1ab (a.k.a. GU280_gp01)
  Promoter: CMV
  Tag / fusion protein: Cleavable TEV;S-tag (C terminal on backbone)
  Cloning method: Unknown
Resource information
  A portion of this plasmid was derived from a plasmid made by: GinkgoBioworks
Depositor comments: NCBI reference sequence: YP_009725300.1
How to cite: pGBW-m4133592 was a gift from Ginkgo Bioworks & Benjie Chen (Addgene plasmid # 152917 ; http://n2t.net/addgene:152917 ; RRID:Addgene_152917)
