[The description below was written by a language model from this plasmid's Addgene catalogue record and pLannotate feature annotations shown in this document.]
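Description:
pGBW-m4133592 is a mammalian expression plasmid built on the pTwist_CMV_Hygro_6 backbone that carries the wild-type coding sequence for SARS-CoV-2 non-structural protein 4 (nsp4), one of the mature products of the ORF1ab replicase polyprotein. It is maintained in E. coli through a high-copy ColE1/pUC-type origin and an ampicillin resistance (β-lactamase) gene. For selection of transfected mammalian cells it contains a separate cassette in which the human ubiquitin C promoter drives hygromycin B phosphotransferase, followed by a synthetic polyadenylation signal.

The nsp4 open reading frame, about 1.5 kb, lies immediately downstream of the CMV immediate-early enhancer and promoter elements, and its transcript ends at an SV40 poly(A) signal. The automated annotation matches this region to the SARS-CoV-2 replicase polyprotein 1a, which is consistent with nsp4. The functional text attached to that hit describes nsp10, but this is generic text for the polyprotein entry and does not describe the insert. According to the catalogue entry, the backbone supplies a C-terminal TEV-cleavable S-tag, which would permit detection or affinity capture of the protein and later removal of the tag. The feature table does not annotate this tag separately. The expression unit and the bacterial marker are bracketed by 5' and 3' β-globin insulator elements, T7 and rrnG terminators and an extra synthetic poly(A) signal, which limit transcriptional read-through and interference between cassettes.

The record gives the purpose simply as expression of nsp4 in mammalian cells. The hygromycin marker would also allow selection of stable lines.
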