Features (pLannotate 1.2.2; 19 found; start..end, strand, type, name):
      8..1504    +  CDS            R1A_SARS2 (fragment): Experimental evidence at protein level: Swiss-Prot protein existence level 1. [Non-structural protein 10]: Plays a pivotal role in viral transcription by stimulating both nsp14 3'-5' exoribonuclease and nsp16 2'-O-methyltransferase activities. Therefore plays an essential role in viral mRNAs cap methylation. From Severe acute respiratory syndrome coronavirus 2 (2019-nCoV) (SARS-CoV-2).
   1636..1757    -  polyA_signal   SV40 poly(A) signal: SV40 polyadenylation signal
   1780..1849    -  CDS            large T antigen (fragment): large T antigen from SV40 (simian virus 40)
   1872..1918    +  terminator     T7 terminator: transcription terminator for bacteriophage T7 RNA polymerase
   1948..2084    +  terminator     rrnG terminator: transcription terminator from the E. coli ribosomal RNA rrnG operon (Albrechtsen et al., 1991)
   2129..2200    +  misc_feature   3' β-globin insulator: insulator downstream of the human β-globin locus (Farrell et al., 2002)
   2426..3014    -  rep_origin     ori: high-copy-number ColE1/pMB1/pBR322/pUC origin of replication
   3186..3250    -  CDS            bla(M) (fragment): β-lactamase lacking the signal sequence; bla(M); allows cytosolic expression of β-lactamase
   3514..4723    +  promoter       UbC promoter: human ubiquitin C promoter
   4733..5754    +  CDS            HygR (fragment): hygromycin B phosphotransferase confers resistance to hygromycin
   5782..5830    +  polyA_signal   poly(A) signal: synthetic polyadenylation signal
   6096..6956    +  CDS            AmpR: β-lactamase; bla; confers resistance to ampicillin, carbenicillin, and related antibiotics
   6969..7105    +  terminator     rrnG terminator: transcription terminator from the E. coli ribosomal RNA rrnG operon (Albrechtsen et al., 1991)
   7250..7321    +  misc_feature   5' β-globin insulator: insulator upstream of the human β-globin locus (Farrell et al., 2002)
   7326..7372    -  terminator     T7 terminator: transcription terminator for bacteriophage T7 RNA polymerase
   7390..7438    -  polyA_signal   poly(A) signal: synthetic polyadenylation signal
   7519..7822    +  enhancer       CMV enhancer: human cytomegalovirus immediate early enhancer
   7895..7912    -  promoter       CMV promoter (fragment): human cytomegalovirus (CMV) immediate early promoter
   7975..8026    +  promoter       CMVd2 promoter: truncated human cytomegalovirus (CMV) immediate early promoter that yields moderately reduced expression relative to the full-length promoter
>Addgene plasmid #152917 | pGBW-m4133592 | depositor full sequence | sequence record 295929 | Full Sequence
CACCATGATTGTTAATAATTGGTTGAAGCAGTTAATTAAAGTTACACTTGTGTTCCTTTTTGTTGCTGCT
ATTTTCTATTTAATAACACCTGTTCATGTCATGTCTAAACATACTGACTTTTCAAGTGAAATCATAGGAT
ACAAGGCTATTGATGGTGGTGTCACTCGTGACATAGCATCTACAGATACTTGTTTTGCTAACAAACATGC
TGATTTTGACACATGGTTTAGCCAGCGTGGTGGTAGTTATACTAATGACAAAGCTTGCCCATTGATTGCT
GCAGTCATAACAAGAGAAGTGGGTTTTGTCGTGCCTGGTTTGCCTGGCACGATATTACGCACAACTAATG
GTGACTTTTTGCATTTCTTACCTAGAGTTTTTAGTGCAGTTGGTAACATCTGTTACACACCATCAAAACT
TATAGAGTACACTGACTTTGCAACATCAGCTTGTGTTTTGGCTGCTGAATGTACAATTTTTAAAGATGCT
TCTGGTAAGCCAGTACCATATTGTTATGATACCAATGTACTAGAAGGTTCTGTTGCTTATGAAAGTTTAC
GCCCTGACACACGTTATGTGCTCATGGATGGCTCTATTATTCAATTTCCTAACACCTACCTTGAAGGTTC
TGTTAGAGTGGTAACAACTTTTGATTCTGAGTACTGTAGGCACGGCACTTGTGAAAGATCAGAAGCTGGT
GTTTGTGTATCTACTAGTGGTAGATGGGTACTTAACAATGATTATTACAGATCTTTACCAGGAGTTTTCT
GTGGTGTAGATGCTGTAAATTTACTTACTAATATGTTTACACCACTAATTCAACCTATTGGTGCTTTGGA
CATATCAGCATCTATAGTAGCTGGTGGTATTGTAGCTATCGTAGTAACATGCCTTGCCTACTATTTTATG
AGGTTTAGAAGAGCTTTTGGTGAATACAGTCATGTAGTTGCCTTTAATACTTTACTATTCCTTATGTCAT
TCACTGTACTCTGTTTAACACCAGTTTACTCATTCTTACCTGGTGTTTATTCTGTTATTTACTTGTACTT
GACATTTTATCTTACTAATGATGTTTCTTTTTTAGCACATATTCAGTGGATGGTTATGTTCACACCTTTA
GTACCTTTCTGGATAACAATTGCTTATATCATTTGTATTTCCACAAAGCATTTCTATTGGTTCTTTAGTA
ATTACCTAAAGAGACGTGTAGTCTTTAATGGTGTTTCCTTTAGTACTTTTGAAGAAGCTGCGCTGTGCAC
CTTTTTGTTAAATAAAGAAATGTATCTAAAGTTGCGTAGTGATGTGCTATTACCTCTTACGCAATATAAT
AGATACTTAGCTCTTTATAATAAGTACAAGTATTTTAGTGGAGCAATGGATACAACTAGCTACAGAGAAG
CTGCTTGTTGTCATCTCGCAAAGGCTCTCAATGACTTCAGTAACTCAGGTTCTGATGTTCTTTACCAACC
ACCACAAACCTCTATCACCTCAGCTGTTTTGGAAAACCTTTACTTTCAGTCGAAAGAAACCGCGGCAGCT
AAGTTCGAGAGGCAGCACATGGACAGTTAAGGATCCGCAGGCCTCTGCTAGCTTGACTGACTGAGATACA
GCGTACCTTCAGCTCACAGACATGATAAGATACATTGATGAGTTTGGACAAACCACAACTAGAATGCAGT
GAAAAAAATGCTTTATTTGTGAAATTTGTGATGCTATTGCTTTATTTGTAACCATTATAAGCTGCAATAA
ACAAGTTAACAACAACAATTGCATTCATTTTATGTTTCAGGTTCAGGGGGAGGTGTGGGAGGTTTTTTAA
AGCAAGTAAAACCTCTACAAATGTGGTATTGGCCCATCTCTATCGGTATCGTAGCATAACCCCTTGGGGC
CTCTAAACGGGTCTTGAGGGGTTTTTTGTGCCCCTCGGGCCGGATTGCTATCTACCGGCATTGGCGCAGA
AAAAAATGCCTGATGCGACGCTGCGCGTCTTATACTCCCACATATGCCAGATTCAGCAACGGATACGGCT
TCCCCAACTTGCCCACTTCCATACGTGTCCTCCTTACCAGAAATTTATCCTTAAGGTCGTCAGCTATCCT
GCAGGCGATCTCTCGATTTCGATCAAGACATTCCTTTAATGGTCTTTTCTGGACACCACTAGGGGTCAGA
AGTAGTTCATCAAACTTTCTTCCCTCCCTAATCTCATTGGTTACCTTGGGCTATCGAAACTTAATTAACC
AGTCAAGTCAGCTACTTGGCGAGATCGACTTGTCTGGGTTTCGACTACGCTCAGAATTGCGTCAGTCAAG
TTCGATCTGGTCCTTGCTATTGCACCCGTTCTCCGATTACGAGTTTCATTTAAATCATGTGAGCAAAAGG
CCAGCAAAAGGCCAGGAACCGTAAAAAGGCCGCGTTGCTGGCGTTTTTCCATAGGCTCCGCCCCCCTGAC
GAGCATCACAAAAATCGACGCTCAAGTCAGAGGTGGCGAAACCCGACAGGACTATAAAGATACCAGGCGT
TTCCCCCTGGAAGCTCCCTCGTGCGCTCTCCTGTTCCGACCCTGCCGCTTACCGGATACCTGTCCGCCTT
TCTCCCTTCGGGAAGCGTGGCGCTTTCTCATAGCTCACGCTGTAGGTATCTCAGTTCGGTGTAGGTCGTT
CGCTCCAAGCTGGGCTGTGTGCACGAACCCCCCGTTCAGCCCGACCGCTGCGCCTTATCCGGTAACTATC
GTCTTGAGTCCAACCCGGTAAGACACGACTTATCGCCACTGGCAGCAGCCACTGGTAACAGGATTAGCAG
AGCGAGGTATGTAGGCGGTGCTACAGAGTTCTTGAAGTGGTGGCCTAACTACGGCTACACTAGAAGAACA
GTATTTGGTATCTGCGCTCTGCTGAAGCCAGTTACCTTCGGAAAAAGAGTTGGTAGCTCTTGATCCGGCA
AACAAACCACCGCTGGTAGCGGTGGTTTTTTTGTTTGCAAGCAGCAGATTACGCGCAGAAAAAAAGGATC
TCAAGAAGATCCTTTGATCTTTTCTACGGGGTCTGACGCTCAGTGGAACGAAAACTCACGTTAAGGGATT
TTGGTCATGAGATTATCAAAAAGGATCTTCACCTAGATCCTTTTAAATTAAAAATGAAGTTTTAAATCAA
TCTAAAGTATATATGAGTAAACTTGGTCTGACAGTTACCAATGCTTAATCAGTGAGGCACCTATCTCAGC
GATCTGTCTATTTCGTTCATCCATAGTTGCATTTAAATTTCCGAACTCTCCAAGGCCCTCGTCGGAAAAT
CTTCAAACCTTTCGTCCGATCCATCTTGCAGGCTACCTCTCGAACGAACTATCGCAAGTCTCTTGGCCGG
CCTTGCGCCTTGGCTATTGCTTGGCAGCGCCTATCGCCAGGTATTACTCCAATCCCGAATATCCGAGATC
GGGATCACCCGAGAGAAGTTCAACCTACATCCTCAATCCCGATCTATCCGAGATCCGAGGAATATCGAAA
TCGGGGCGCGCCTGGCCTCCGCGCCGGGTTTTGGCGCCTCCCGCGGGCGCCCCCCTCGTCACGGCGAGCG
CTGCCACGTCAGACGAAGGGCGCAGGAGCGTCCTGATCCTTCCGCCCGGACGCTCAGGACAGCGGCCCGC
TGCTCATAAGACTCGGCCTTAGAACCCCAGTATCAGCAGAAGGACATTTTAGGACGGGACTTGGGTGACT
CTAGGGCACTGGTTTTCTTTCCAGAGAGCGGAACAGGCGAGGAAAAGTAGTCCCTTCTCGGCGATTCTGC
GGAGGGATCTCCGTGGGGCGGTGAACGCCGATGATTATATAAGGACGCGCCGGGTGTGGCACAGCTAGTT
CCGTCGCAGCCGGGATTTGGGTCGCGGTTCTTGTTTGTGGATCGCTGTGATCGTCACTTGGTGAGTAGCG
GGCTGCTGGGCTGGCCGGGGCTTTCGTGGCCGCCGGGCCGCTCGGTGGGACGGAAGCGTGTGGAGAGACC
GCCAAGGGCTGTAGTCTGGGTCCGCGAGCAAGGTTGCCCTGAACTGGGGGTTGGGGGGAGCGCAGCAAAA
TGGCGGCTGTTCCCGAGTCTTGAATGGAAGACGCTTGTGAGGCGGGCTGTGAGGTCGTTGAAACAAGGTG
GGGGGCATGGTGGGCGGCAAGAACCCAAGGTCTTGAGCCCTTCGCTAATGCGGGAAAGCTCTTATTCGGG
TGAGATGGGCTGGGCACCATCTGGGGACCCTGACGTGAAGTTTGTCACTGACTGGAGAACTCGGTTTGTC
GTCTGTTGCGGGGGCGGCAGTTATGGCGGTGCCGTTGGGCAGTGCACCCGTACCTTTGGGAGCGCGCGCC
CTCGTCGTGTCGTGACGTCACCCGTTCTGTTGGCTTATAATGCAGGGTGGGGCCACCTGCCGGTAGGTGT
GCGGTAGGCTTTTCTCCGTCGCAGGACGCAGGGTTCGGGCCTAGGGTAGGCTCTCCTGAATCGACAGGCG
CCGGACCTCTGGTGAGGGGAGGGATAAGTGAGGCGTCAGTTTCTTTGGTCGGTTTTATGTACCTATCTTC
TTAAGTAGCTGAAGCTCCGGTTTTGAACTATGCGCTCGGGGTTGGCGAGTGTGTTTTGTGAAGTTTTTTA
GGCACCTTTTGAAATGTAATCATTTGGGTCAATATGTAATTTTCAGTGTTAGACTTGTAAATTGTCCGCT
AAATTCTGGCCGTTTTTGGCTTTTTTGTTAGACAACATGGGTAAAAAGCCTGAACTCACCGCGACGTCTG
TCGAGAAGTTTCTGATCGAAAAGTTCGACAGCGTCTCCGACCTGATGCAGCTCTCGGAGGGCGAAGAATC
TCGTGCTTTCAGCTTCGATGTAGGAGGGCGTGGATATGTCCTGCGGGTAAATAGCTGCGCCGATGGTTTC
TACAAAGATCGTTATGTTTATCGGCACTTTGCATCCGCCGCGCTCCCGATTCCGGAAGTGCTTGACATTG
GGGAGTTCAGCGAGAGCCTGACCTATTGCATCTCCCGCCGTGCACAGGGTGTCACGTTGCAAGACCTGCC
TGAAACCGAACTGCCCGCTGTTCTGCAGCCGGTCGCGGAGGCAATGGATGCCATCGCTGCCGCCGATCTT
AGCCAGACGAGCGGGTTCGGCCCATTCGGACCGCAAGGAATCGGTCAATACACTACATGGCGTGATTTCA
TATGCGCGATTGCTGATCCCCATGTGTATCACTGGCAAACTGTGATGGACGACACCGTCAGTGCGTCCGT
CGCGCAGGCTCTCGATGAGCTGATGCTTTGGGCCGAGGACTGCCCCGAAGTCCGGCACCTCGTGCACGCG
GATTTCGGCTCCAACAATGTCCTGACGGACAATGGCCGCATAACAGCGGTCATTGACTGGAGCGAGGCGA
TGTTCGGGGATTCCCAATACGAGGTCGCCAACATCTTCTTCTGGAGGCCGTGGTTGGCTTGTATGGAGCA
GCAGACGCGCTACTTCGAGCGGAGGCATCCGGAGCTTGCAGGATCGCCCCGGCTCCGGGCGTATATGCTC
CGCATTGGTCTTGACCAACTCTATCAGAGCTTGGTTGACGGCAATTTCGATGATGCAGCTTGGGCGCAGG
GTCGATGCGACGCAATCGTCCGATCCGGAGCCGGGACTGTCGGGCGTACACAAATCGCCCGCAGAAGCGC
CGCCGTCTGGACCGATGGCTGTGTAGAAGTACTCGCCGATAGTGGAAACCGACGCCCCAGCACTCGTCCG
AGGGCAAAGGAATAAGCTAGTATGTAAGCCTAGTCTTAGATAATAAAATCGCTATCCATCGAAGATGGAT
GTGTGTTGGTTTTTTGTGTGTGTAACGCTAGGCGCGCCTGGTGTACCGAGAACGATCCTCTCAGTGCGAG
TCTCGACGATCCATATCGTTGCTTGGCAGTCAGCCAGTCGGAATCCAGCTTGGGACCCAGGAAGTCCAAT
CGTCAGATATTGTACTCAAGCCTGGTCACGGCAGCGTACCGATCTGTTTAAACCTAGATATTGATAGTCT
GATCGGTCAACGTATAATCGAGTCCTAGCTTTTGCAAACATCTATCAAGAGACAGGATCAGCAGGAGGCT
TTCGCATGAGTATTCAACATTTCCGTGTCGCCCTTATTCCCTTTTTTGCGGCATTTTGCCTTCCTGTTTT
TGCTCACCCAGAAACGCTGGTGAAAGTAAAAGATGCTGAAGATCAGTTGGGTGCGCGAGTGGGTTACATC
GAACTGGATCTCAACAGCGGTAAGATCCTTGAGAGTTTTCGCCCCGAAGAACGCTTTCCAATGATGAGCA
CTTTTAAAGTTCTGCTATGTGGCGCGGTATTATCCCGTATTGACGCCGGGCAAGAGCAACTCGGTCGCCG
CATACACTATTCTCAGAATGACTTGGTTGAGTATTCACCAGTCACAGAAAAGCATCTTACGGATGGCATG
ACAGTAAGAGAATTATGCAGTGCTGCCATAACCATGAGTGATAACACTGCGGCCAACTTACTTCTGACAA
CGATTGGAGGACCGAAGGAGCTAACCGCTTTTTTGCACAACATGGGGGATCATGTAACTCGCCTTGATCG
TTGGGAACCGGAGCTGAATGAAGCCATACCAAACGACGAGCGTGACACCACGATGCCTGTAGCAATGGCA
ACAACCTTGCGTAAACTATTAACTGGCGAACTACTTACTCTAGCTTCCCGGCAACAGTTGATAGACTGGA
TGGAGGCGGATAAAGTTGCAGGACCACTTCTGCGCTCGGCCCTTCCGGCTGGCTGGTTTATTGCTGATAA
ATCTGGAGCCGGTGAGCGTGGGTCTCGCGGTATCATTGCAGCACTGGGGCCAGATGGTAAGCCCTCCCGT
ATCGTAGTTATCTACACGACGGGGAGTCAGGCAACTATGGATGAACGAAATAGACAGATCGCTGAGATAG
GTGCCTCACTGATTAAGCATTGGTAACCGATTCTAGGTGCATTGGCGCAGAAAAAAATGCCTGATGCGAC
GCTGCGCGTCTTATACTCCCACATATGCCAGATTCAGCAACGGATACGGCTTCCCCAACTTGCCCACTTC
CATACGTGTCCTCCTTACCAGAAATTTATCCTTAAGATCGTTTAAACTCGACTCTGGCTCTATCGAATCT
CCGTCGTTTCGAGCTTACGCGAACAGCCGTGGCGCTCATTTGCTCGTCGGGCATCGAATCTCGTCAGCTA
TCGTCAGCTTACCTTTTTGGCAGCGATCGCGGCTCCCGACATCTTGGACCATTAGCTCCACAGGTATCTT
CTTCCCTCTAGTGGTCATAACAGCAGCTTCAGCTACCTCTCAATTCAAAAAACCCCTCAAGACCCGTTTA
GAGGCCCCAAGGGGTTATGCTATCAATCGTTGCGTTACACACACAAAAAACCAACACACATCCATCTTCG
ATGGATAGCGATTTTATTATCTAACTGCTGATCGAGTGTAGCCAGATCTAGTAATCAATTACGGGGTCAT
TAGTTCATAGCCCATATATGGAGTTCCGCGTTACATAACTTACGGTAAATGGCCCGCCTGGCTGACCGCC
CAACGACCCCCGCCCATTGACGTCAATAATGACGTATGTTCCCATAGTAACGCCAATAGGGACTTTCCAT
TGACGTCAATGGGTGGAGTATTTACGGTAAACTGCCCACTTGGCAGTACATCAAGTGTATCATATGCCAA
GTACGCCCCCTATTGACGTCAATGACGGTAAATGGCCCGCCTGGCATTATGCCCAGTACATGACCTTATG
GGACTTTCCTACTTGGCAGTACATCTACGTATTAGTCATCGCTATTACCATGCTGATGCGGTTTTGGCAG
TACATCAATGGGCGTGGATAGCGGTTTGACTCACGGGGATTTCCAAGTCTCCACCCCATTGACGTCAATG
GGAGTTTGTTTTGGCACCAAAATCAACGGGACTTTCCAAAATGTCGTAACAACTCCGCCCCATTGACGCA
AATGGGCGGTAGGCGTGTACGGTGGGAGGTCTATATAAGCAGAGCTGGTTTAGTGAACCGTCAGATCAGA
TCTTTGTCGATCCTACCATCCACTCGACACACCCGCCAGCGGCCGC
